>Addgene plasmid #42737 | TAL3274 | depositor partial sequence | sequence record 57857 | TAL3274 sequence 2430 bps
TCTAGAGCTAGCACCATGGACTACAAAGACCATGACGGTGATTATAAAGATCATGACATCGATTACAAGG
ATGACGATGACAAGATGGCCCCCAAGAAGAAGAGGAAGGTGGGCATTCACCGCGGGGTACCTATGGTGGA
CTTGAGGACACTCGGTTATTCGCAACAGCAACAGGAGAAAATCAAGCCTAAGGTCAGGAGCACCGTCGCG
CAACACCACGAGGCGCTTGTGGGGCATGGCTTCACTCATGCGCATATTGTCGCGCTTTCACAGCACCCTG
CGGCGCTTGGGACGGTGGCTGTCAAATACCAAGATATGATTGCGGCCCTGCCCGAAGCCACGCACGAGGC
AATTGTAGGGGTCGGTAAACAGTGGTCGGGAGCGCGAGCACTTGAGGCGCTGCTGACTGTGGCGGGTGAG
CTTAGGGGGCCTCCGCTCCAGCTCGACACCGGGCAGCTGCTGAAGATCGCGAAGAGAGGGGGAGTAACAG
CGGTAGAGGCAGTGCACGCCTGGCGCAATGCGCTCACCGGGGCCCCCTTGAACCTGACCCCAGACCAGGT
AGTCGCAATCGCGAACAATAATGGGGGAAAGCAAGCCCTGGAAACCGTGCAAAGGTTGTTGCCGGTCCTT
TGTCAAGACCACGGCCTTACACCGGAGCAAGTCGTGGCCATTGCAAATAATAACGGTGGCAAACAGGCTC
TTGAGACGGTTCAGAGACTTCTCCCAGTTCTCTGTCAAGCCCACGGGCTGACTCCCGATCAAGTTGTAGC
GATTGCGTCGAACATTGGAGGGAAACAAGCATTGGAGACTGTCCAACGGCTCCTTCCCGTGTTGTGTCAA
GCCCACGGTTTGACGCCTGCACAAGTGGTCGCCATCGCCTCCAATATTGGCGGTAAGCAGGCGCTGGAAA
CAGTACAGCGCCTGCTGCCTGTACTGTGCCAGGATCATGGACTGACCCCAGACCAGGTAGTCGCAATCGC
GAACAATAATGGGGGAAAGCAAGCCCTGGAAACCGTGCAAAGGTTGTTGCCGGTCCTTTGTCAAGACCAC
GGCCTTACACCGGAGCAAGTCGTGGCCATTGCAAGCAACATCGGTGGCAAACAGGCTCTTGAGACGGTTC
AGAGACTTCTCCCAGTTCTCTGTCAAGCCCACGGGCTGACTCCCGATCAAGTTGTAGCGATTGCGTCGCA
TGACGGAGGGAAACAAGCATTGGAGACTGTCCAACGGCTCCTTCCCGTGTTGTGTCAAGCCCACGGTTTG
ACGCCTGCACAAGTGGTCGCCATCGCCAGCCATGATGGCGGTAAGCAGGCGCTGGAAACAGTACAGCGCC
TGCTGCCTGTACTGTGCCAGGATCATGGACTGACCCCAGACCAGGTAGTCGCAATCGCGTCACATGACGG
GGGAAAGCAAGCCCTGGAAACCGTGCAAAGGTTGTTGCCGGTCCTTTGTCAAGACCACGGCCTTACACCG
GAGCAAGTCGTGGCCATTGCAAATAATAACGGTGGCAAACAGGCTCTTGAGACGGTTCAGAGACTTCTCC
CAGTTCTCTGTCAAGCCCACGGGCTGACTCCCGATCAAGTTGTAGCGATTGCGTCCAACGGTGGAGGGAA
ACAAGCATTGGAGACTGTCCAACGGCTCCTTCCCGTGTTGTGTCAAGCCCACGGTTTGACGCCTGCACAA
GTGGTCGCCATCGCCTCGAATGGCGGCGGTAAGCAGGCGCTGGAAACAGTACAGCGCCTGCTGCCTGTAC
TGTGCCAGGATCATGGACTGACCCCAGACCAGGTAGTCGCAATCGCGAACAATAATGGGGGAAAGCAAGC
CCTGGAAACCGTGCAAAGGTTGTTGCCGGTCCTTTGTCAAGACCACGGCCTTACACCGGAGCAAGTCGTG
GCCATTGCAAATAATAACGGTGGCAAACAGGCTCTTGAGACGGTTCAGAGACTTCTCCCAGTTCTCTGTC
AAGCCCACGGGCTGACTCCCGATCAAGTTGTAGCGATTGCGTCGAACATTGGAGGGAAACAAGCATTGGA
GACTGTCCAACGGCTCCTTCCCGTGTTGTGTCAAGCCCACGGTTTGACGCCTGCACAAGTGGTCGCCATC
GCCAACAACAACGGCGGTAAGCAGGCGCTGGAAACAGTACAGCGCCTGCTGCCTGTACTGTGCCAGGATC
ATGGACTGACACCCGAACAGGTGGTCGCCATTGCTTCTAACATCGGAGGACGGCCAGCCTTGGAGTCCAT
CGTAGCCCAATTGTCCAGGCCCGATCCCGCGTTGGCTGCGTTAACGAATGACCATCTGGTGGCGTTGGCA
TGTCTTGGTGGACGACCCGCGCTCGATGCAGTCAAAAAGGGTCTGCCTCATGCTCCCGCATTGATCAAAA
GAACCAACCGGCGGATTCCCGAGAGAACTTCCCATCGAGTCGCGGGATCC
