>Addgene plasmid #42737 | TAL3274 | addgene partial sequence | sequence record 61009 | JDS-TALEN-F 5'-TAGGGGTCGGTAAACAGTGG-3'
ACTGTGGCGGGTGAGCTTAGGGGGCCTCCGCTCCAGCTCGACACCGGGCAGCTGCTGAAGATCGCGAAGA
GAGGGGGAGTAACAGCGGTAGAGGCAGTGCACGCCTGGCGCAATGCGCTCACCGGGGCCCCCTTGAACCT
GACCCCAGACCAGGTAGTCGCAATCGCGAACAATAATGGGGGAAAGCAAGCCCTGGAAACCGTGCAAAGG
TTGTTGCCGGTCCTTTGTCAAGACCACGGCCTTACACCGGAGCAAGTCGTGGCCATTGCAAATAATAACG
GTGGCAAACAGGCTCTTGAGACGGTTCAGAGACTTCTCCCAGTTCTCTGTCAAGCCCACGGGCTGACTCC
CGATCAAGTTGTAGCGATTGCGTCGAACATTGGAGGGAAACAAGCATTGGAGACTGTCCAACGGCTCCTT
CCCGTGTTGTGTCAAGCCCACGGTTTGACGCCTGCACAAGTGGTCGCCATCGCCTCCAATATTGGCGGTA
AGCAGGCGCTGGAAACAGTACAGCGCCTGCTGCCTGTACTGTGCCAGGATCATGGACTGACCCCAGACCA
GGTAGTCGCAATCGCGAACAATAATGGGGGAAAGCAAGCCCTGGAAACCGTGCAAAGGTTGTTGCCGGTC
CTTTGTCAAGACCACGGCCTTACACCGGAGCAAGTCGTGGCCATTGCAAGCAACATCGGTGGCAAACAGG
CTCTTGAGACGGTTCAGAGACTTCTCCCAGTTCTCTGTCAAGCCCACGGGCTGACTCCCGATCAAGTTGT
AGCGATTGCGTCGCATGACGGAGGGAAACAAGCATTGGAGACTGTCCAACGGCTCCTTCCCGTGTTGTGT
CAAGCCCACGGTTTGACGCCTGCACAAGTGGTCGCCATCGCCAGCCATGATGGCGGTAAGCAGGCGCTGG
AAA
