[The description below was written by a language model from this plasmid's Addgene catalogue record.]
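Description:
TAL3274 is a TALEN expression plasmid built in the JDS70 backbone, a mammalian expression vector that also carries a T7 promoter. It encodes the left-hand monomer of a TALE nuclease pair directed against site 1 of the zebrafish hemogen gene (hemgn). The plasmid is maintained in E. coli as a high-copy construct under ampicillin selection. The record does not name its origin of replication, and no feature table is provided.

The roughly 1.6 kb insert is an engineered array of TAL effector repeats assembled to recognise a specific 18-nucleotide half-site in hemgn, rather than zebrafish coding sequence itself. It was cloned by restriction digestion into the 6.4 kb backbone, and the cloning sites were destroyed in the process. The backbone supplies the flanking parts of the fusion protein: an N-terminal 3X Flag epitope for detection, and a C-terminal wild-type FokI cleavage domain. Expression in cultured cells is driven by the CMV promoter. The listing of a BGH reverse sequencing primer suggests a BGH polyadenylation region downstream. The T7 designation indicates that the same open reading frame can be transcribed in vitro to make mRNA, the usual way of delivering nucleases to zebrafish embryos.

Because FokI must dimerise to cut DNA, this construct is meant to be used with the matching right-hand TALEN, which binds the opposite strand across a spacer. The resulting double-strand break is repaired imprecisely, giving insertions or deletions that disrupt the gene. The associated work concerns targeted gene disruption in somatic zebrafish cells, and the insert name suggests this plasmid belongs to a set made for the zebrafish community. The depositor advises confirming the plasmid by diagnostic restriction digest before use, a sensible precaution for repeat-rich TALE arrays.
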