Addgene plasmid #42737: TAL3274
Depositing lab: Keith Joung. Depositing organization: Massachusetts General Hospital. Publication: Targeted gene disruption in somatic zebrafish cells using engineered TALENs. Sander JD, Cade L, Khayter C, Reyon D, Peterson RT, Joung JK, Yeh JR. Nat Biotechnol. 2011 Aug 5;29(8):697-8. doi: 10.1038/nbt.1934. PubMed 21822241.
Backbone
  Vector backbone: JDS70
  Backbone manufacturer: Addgene plasmid #32285
  Backbone size w/o insert (bp): 6447
  Vector type: Mammalian Expression ; T7
Growth in bacteria
  Bacterial resistance: Ampicillin, 100 μg/mL
  Growth temperature: 37°C
  Growth strain: XL1 Blue
  Copy number: High Copy
Gene/Insert
  Gene/Insert name: ZebrafishCommunity-hemogen-site1-left (alt name: hemogen)
  Species: D. rerio (zebrafish)
  Insert size (bp): 1640
  Entrez Gene: hemgn (a.k.a. si:dkey-25o16.2)
  Promoter: CMV
  Tag / fusion protein: 3X Flag (N terminal on backbone); WT FOKI (C terminal on backbone)
  Cloning method: Restriction Enzyme; 5′ cloning site N/A (destroyed during cloning); 3′ cloning site N/A (destroyed during cloning)
  Sequencing primers: 5′ CMV-F; 3′ BGH-rev
Terms and licenses: Academic/Nonprofit Terms; Industry Terms: Not Available to Industry
Depositor comments: Target binding site: TGGAAGACCCGTTGGAGA It is strongly recommended that users perform a diagnostic digest to verify this plasmid prior to use. For example, a double digest of the plasmid with BamHI and KpnI should result in two bands at 2.3kb and 5.8kb.
How to cite: TAL3274 was a gift from Keith Joung (Addgene plasmid # 42737 ; http://n2t.net/addgene:42737 ; RRID:Addgene_42737)
